Addgene plasmid #107819: pHBS1250 TDP43 RRM-GFP G295R
Purpose: To test the effect of sequence on TDP43 droplet properties
Depositing lab: Rajat Rohatgi. Depositing organization: Stanford University.
Backbone
  Vector backbone: pCS2-Dest
  Vector type: Mammalian Expression
Growth in bacteria
  Bacterial resistance: Ampicillin, 100 μg/mL
  Growth temperature: 37°C
  Growth strain: DH5alpha
  Copy number: High Copy
Gene/Insert
  Gene/Insert name: TARDBP mutant
  Species: H. sapiens (human)
  Mutation: G295R mutation in LLPS reporter
  Entrez Gene: TARDBP (a.k.a. ALS10, TDP-43)
  Cloning method: Gibson Cloning
Terms and licenses: Academic/Nonprofit Terms; Industry Terms: Not Available to Industry
How to cite: pHBS1250 TDP43 RRM-GFP G295R was a gift from Rajat Rohatgi (Addgene plasmid # 107819 ; http://n2t.net/addgene:107819 ; RRID:Addgene_107819)
