[The description below was written by a language model from this plasmid's Addgene catalogue record and pLannotate feature annotations shown in this document.]
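Description:
pHBS1250 TDP43 RRM-GFP G295R is a mammalian expression plasmid of about 5.7 kb built on the pCS2-Dest backbone. It carries a mutant form of human TARDBP (TDP-43) that serves as a fluorescent reporter for liquid-liquid phase separation. It is propagated in E. coli through a high-copy ColE1/pUC-type origin and selected with ampicillin via the β-lactamase gene. An f1 origin and remnants of the lac region (lac promoter, operator, CAP site, and lacI and lacZα fragments) are also present as backbone carry-over.

The expression cassette is driven by the simian cytomegalovirus IE94 enhancer/promoter and terminated by an SV40 polyadenylation signal. An SP6 promoter lies just upstream of the insert, which would allow in vitro synthesis of sense RNA, and T7 (partial) and T3 promoters sit on the opposite strand downstream. The insert lies between attB1 and attB2 Gateway sites, although the record lists Gibson assembly as the cloning method. Within this interval, the only annotated coding feature is superfolder GFP. It is flanked on both sides by several hundred bases of unannotated sequence that presumably encode the TDP-43 portions. The name suggests that GFP occupies the place of the RNA recognition motifs, but the record does not spell out this architecture.

The construct carries a G295R substitution and is intended for testing how sequence changes alter the properties of TDP-43 droplets in cells. The depositor and sequencing-derived records differ by only a few nucleotides and show identical feature layouts.
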