Features (pLannotate 1.2.2; 17 found; start..end, strand, type, name):
     35..53      +  promoter       SP6 promoter: promoter for bacteriophage SP6 RNA polymerase
    108..132     +  protein_bind   attB1: mutant version of attB; recombination site for the Gateway® BP reaction BP Clonase™
    478..1179    +  CDS            Superfolder GFP: Superfolder GFP is a basic (constitutively fluorescent) green fluorescent protein published in 2005, derived from Aequorea victoria. It is reported to be a very rapidly-maturing weak dimer.
   1660..1684    -  protein_bind   attB2: mutant version of attB; recombination site for the Gateway® BP reaction BP Clonase™
   1707..1724    -  promoter       T7 promoter (fragment): promoter for bacteriophage T7 RNA polymerase
   1729..1863    -  polyA_signal   SV40 poly(A) signal: SV40 polyadenylation signal
   1976..1994    -  promoter       T3 promoter: promoter for bacteriophage T3 RNA polymerase
   2039..2055    -  protein_bind   lac operator: The lac repressor binds to the lac operator to inhibit transcription in E. coli. This inhibition can be relieved by adding lactose or isopropyl-β-D-thiogalactopyranoside (IPTG). lac repressor encoded by lacI
   2063..2093    -  promoter       lac promoter: promoter for the E. coli lac operon
   2108..2129    -  protein_bind   CAP binding site: CAP binding activates transcription in the presence of cAMP. E. coli catabolite activator protein
   2142..2234    -  CDS            lacI (fragment): lac repressor; lacI; The lac repressor binds to the lac operator to inhibit transcription in E. coli. This inhibition can be relieved by adding lactose or isopropyl-β-D-thiogalactopyranoside (IPTG).
   2417..3005    -  rep_origin     ori: high-copy-number ColE1/pMB1/pBR322/pUC origin of replication
   3176..4036    -  CDS            AmpR: β-lactamase; bla; confers resistance to ampicillin, carbenicillin, and related antibiotics
   4037..4141    -  promoter       AmpR promoter: bla
   4194..4622    -  rep_origin     f1 ori (sequence partly withheld): f1 bacteriophage origin of replication; arrow indicates direction of (+) strand synthesis
   4627..4693    -  CDS            lacZα (fragment): LacZα fragment of β-galactosidase; lacZ fragment
   4696..5680    +  promoter       CMV IE94 promoter: enhancer/promoter region of simian cytomegalovirus major immediate early transcription unit IE94
>Addgene plasmid #107819 | pHBS1250 TDP43 RRM-GFP G295R | depositor full sequence | sequence record 203573 | pHBS1250 TDP43 RRM-GFP G295R sequence 5680 bps
CGCCATTCTGCCTGGGGACGTCGGAGCAAGCTTGATTTAGGTGACACTATAGAATACAAGCTACTTGTTC
TTTTTGCAGGATCCCATCGATTCGAATTCAAGGATCAACAAGTTTGTACAAAAAAGCAGGCTGGCGCCGG
TACCACCGGTGCCACCATGGGATCCATGTCTGAATATATTCGGGTAACCGAAGATGAGAACGATGAGCCC
ATTGAAATACCATCGGAAGACGATGGGACGGTGCTGCTCTCCACGGTTACAGCCCAGTTTCCAGGGGCGT
GTGGGCTTCGCTACAGGAATCCAGTGTCTCAGTGTATGAGAGGTGTCCGGCTGGTAGAAGGAATTCTGCA
TGCCCCAGATGCTGGCTGGGGAAATCTGGTGTATGTTGTCAACTATCCAAAAGATAACAAAAGAAAAATG
GATGAGACAGATGCTTCATCAGCAGTGAAAGTGAAAAGAGCAGTCCAGAAAACATCCAGTAAAGGAGAGG
AACTATTTACAGGTACTGTGCCTATCAAAGTCGAGCTGGACGGCGACGTAAACGGCCACAAGTTCAGCGT
GCGTGGCGAGGGCGAGGGCGATGCCACCGAGGGCAAGCTGACCCTGAAGTTCATCTGCACCACCGGCAAG
CTGCCGGTGCCGTGGCCGACCCTCGTGACCACCCTGACCTACGGCGTGCAGTGCTTCAGCCGCTACCCGG
ACCACATGAAGCGTCACGACTTCTTCAAGTCCGCCATGCCGGAAGGCTACGTCCAGGAGCGCACCATCGA
GTTCAAGGACGACGGCACCTACAAGACCCGCGCGGAGGTGAAGTTCGAGGGCGACACCCTGGTGAACCGC
ATCGAGCTGAAGGGCAACGACTTCAAGGAGGACGGCAACATCCTGGGTCACAAGCTGGAGTACAACCACA
ACAGCCACAACGTCCGTATCGAAGCCGACAAGCAGAAGAACGGCATCAAGGCTAACTTCAAGATCCGCCA
CAACGTTGAGGACGGCAGCCAGCAGGAAGCCGACCACAAACAGCAGAACACCCCGATCGGCGACGGCCCG
GTGCGCCTGCCGGACAACCACTATCTGAGCACCCAGACCACGCTGAGCAAAGACCCGAACGAGAAGCGCG
ATCACATGGTCCTGAAGGAGTTCGTGACGGCAGCCGGTATCACTAAAGGTGAAGATGAAAGTGGATCCAA
TGCCGAACCTAAGCACAATAGCAATAGACAGTTAGAAAGAAGTGGAAGATTTGGTGGTAATCCAGGTGGC
TTTGGGAATCAGGGTGGATTTGGTAATAGCAGAGGGCGTGGAGCTGGTTTGGGAAACAATCAAGGTAGTA
ATATGGGTGGTGGGATGAACTTTGGTGCGTTCAGCATTAATCCAGCCATGATGGCTGCCGCCCAGGCAGC
ACTACAGAGCAGTTGGGGTATGATGGGCATGTTAGCCAGCCAGCAGAACCAGTCAGGCCCATCGGGTAAT
AACCAAAACCAAGGCAACATGCAGAGGGAGCCAAACCAGGCCTTCGGTTCTGGAAATAACTCTTATAGTG
GCTCTAATTCTGGTGCAGCAATTGGTTGGGGATCAGCATCCAATGCAGGGTCGGGCAGTGGTTTTAATGG
AGGCTTTGGCTCAAGCATGGATTCTAAGTCTTCTGGCTGGGGAATGTAGACCCAGCTTTCTTGTACAAAG
TGGTTGATCCTCTCGAGCCTCTAGAACTATAGTGAGTCGTATTACGTAGATCCAGACATGATAAGATACA
TTGATGAGTTTGGACAAACCACAACTAGAATGCAGTGAAAAAAATGCTTTATTTGTGAAATTTGTGATGC
TATTGCTTTATTTGTAACCATTATAAGCTGCAATAAACAAGTTAACAACAACAATTGCATTCATTTTATG
TTTCAGGTTCAGGGGGAGGTGTGGGAGGTTTTTTAATTCGCGGCCGCGGCGCCAATGCATTGGGCCCGGT
ACCCAGCTTTTGTTCCCTTTAGTGAGGGTTAATTGCGCGCTTGGCGTAATCATGGTCATAGCTGTTTCCT
GTGTGAAATTGTTATCCGCTCACAATTCCACACAACATACGAGCCGGAAGCATAAAGTGTAAAGCCTGGG
GTGCCTAATGAGTGAGCTAACTCACATTAATTGCGTTGCGCTCACTGCCCGCTTTCCAGTCGGGAAACCT
GTCGTGCCAGCTGCATTAATGAATCGGCCAACGCGCGGGGAGAGGCGGTTTGCGTATTGGGCGCTCTTCC
GCTTCCTCGCTCACTGACTCGCTGCGCTCGGTCGTTCGGCTGCGGCGAGCGGTATCAGCTCACTCAAAGG
CGGTAATACGGTTATCCACAGAATCAGGGGATAACGCAGGAAAGAACATGTGAGCAAAAGGCCAGCAAAA
GGCCAGGAACCGTAAAAAGGCCGCGTTGCTGGCGTTTTTCCATAGGCTCCGCCCCCCTGACGAGCATCAC
AAAAATCGACGCTCAAGTCAGAGGTGGCGAAACCCGACAGGACTATAAAGATACCAGGCGTTTCCCCCTG
GAAGCTCCCTCGTGCGCTCTCCTGTTCCGACCCTGCCGCTTACCGGATACCTGTCCGCCTTTCTCCCTTC
GGGAAGCGTGGCGCTTTCTCATAGCTCACGCTGTAGGTATCTCAGTTCGGTGTAGGTCGTTCGCTCCAAG
CTGGGCTGTGTGCACGAACCCCCCGTTCAGCCCGACCGCTGCGCCTTATCCGGTAACTATCGTCTTGAGT
CCAACCCGGTAAGACACGACTTATCGCCACTGGCAGCAGCCACTGGTAACAGGATTAGCAGAGCGAGGTA
TGTAGGCGGTGCTACAGAGTTCTTGAAGTGGTGGCCTAACTACGGCTACACTAGAAGGACAGTATTTGGT
ATCTGCGCTCTGCTGAAGCCAGTTACCTTCGGAAAAAGAGTTGGTAGCTCTTGATCCGGCAAACAAACCA
CCGCTGGTAGCGGTGGTTTTTTTGTTTGCAAGCAGCAGATTACGCGCAGAAAAAAAGGATCTCAAGAAGA
TCCTTTGATCTTTTCTACGGGGTCTGACGCTCAGTGGAACGAAAACTCACGTTAAGGGATTTTGGTCATG
AGATTATCAAAAAGGATCTTCACCTAGATCCTTTTAAATTAAAAATGAAGTTTTAAATCAATCTAAAGTA
TATATGAGTAAACTTGGTCTGACAGTTACCAATGCTTAATCAGTGAGGCACCTATCTCAGCGATCTGTCT
ATTTCGTTCATCCATAGTTGCCTGACTCCCCGTCGTGTAGATAACTACGATACGGGAGGGCTTACCATCT
GGCCCCAGTGCTGCAATGATACCGCGAGACCCACGCTCACCGGCTCCAGATTTATCAGCAATAAACCAGC
CAGCCGGAAGGGCCGAGCGCAGAAGTGGTCCTGCAACTTTATCCGCCTCCATCCAGTCTATTAATTGTTG
CCGGGAAGCTAGAGTAAGTAGTTCGCCAGTTAATAGTTTGCGCAACGTTGTTGCCATTGCTACAGGCATC
GTGGTGTCACGCTCGTCGTTTGGTATGGCTTCATTCAGCTCCGGTTCCCAACGATCAAGGCGAGTTACAT
GATCCCCCATGTTGTGCAAAAAAGCGGTTAGCTCCTTCGGTCCTCCGATCGTTGTCAGAAGTAAGTTGGC
CGCAGTGTTATCACTCATGGTTATGGCAGCACTGCATAATTCTCTTACTGTCATGCCATCCGTAAGATGC
TTTTCTGTGACTGGTGAGTACTCAACCAAGTCATTCTGAGAATAGTGTATGCGGCGACCGAGTTGCTCTT
GCCCGGCGTCAATACGGGATAATACCGCGCCACATAGCAGAACTTTAAAAGTGCTCATCATTGGAAAACG
TTCTTCGGGGCGAAAACTCTCAAGGATCTTACCGCTGTTGAGATCCAGTTCGATGTAACCCACTCGTGCA
CCCAACTGATCTTCAGCATCTTTTACTTTCACCAGCGTTTCTGGGTGAGCAAAAACAGGAAGGCAAAATG
CCGCAAAAAAGGGAATAAGGGCGACACGGAAATGTTGAATACTCATACTCTTCCTTTTTCAATATTATTG
AAGCATTTATCAGGGTTATTGTCTCATGAGCGGATACATATTTGAATGTATTTAGAAAAATAAACAAATA
GGGGTTCCGCGCACATTTCCCCGAAAAGTGCCACCTAAATTGTAAGCGTTAATATTTTGTTAAAATTCGC
GTTAAATTTTTGTTAAATCAGCTCATTTTTTAACCAATAGGCCGAAATCGGCAAAATCCCTTATAAATCA
AAAGAATAGACCGAGATAGGGT
[37 nt withheld, positions 4293-4329]
AAAGAACGTGGACTCCAACGTCAAAGG
[49 nt withheld, positions 4357-4405]
T
[91 nt withheld, positions 4407-4497]
G
[124 nt withheld, positions 4499-4622]
CCCATTCGCCATTCAGGCTGCGCAACTGTTGGGAAGGGCGATCGGTGCGGGCCTCTTCGCTATTACGCCA
GTCGACCATAGCCAATTCAATATGGCGTATATGGACTCATGCCAATTCAATATGGTGGATCTGGACCTGT
GCCAATTCAATATGGCGTATATGGACTCGTGCCAATTCAATATGGTGGATCTGGACCCCAGCCAATTCAA
TATGGCGGACTTGGCACCATGCCAATTCAATATGGCGGACTTGGCACTGTGCCAACTGGGGAGGGGTCTA
CTTGGCACGGTGCCAAGTTTGAGGAGGGGTCTTGGCCCTGTGCCAAGTCCGCCATATTGAATTGGCATGG
TGCCAATAATGGCGGCCATATTGGCTATATGCCAGGATCAATATATAGGCAATATCCAATATGGCCCTAT
GCCAATATGGCTATTGGCCAGGTTCAATACTATGTATTGGCCCTATGCCATATAGTATTCCATATATGGG
TTTTCCTATTGACGTAGATAGCCCCTCCCAATGGGCGGTCCCATATACCATATATGGGGCTTCCTAATAC
CGCCCATAGCCACTCCCCCATTGACGTCAATGGTCTCTATATATGGTCTTTCCTATTGACGTCATATGGG
CGGTCCTATTGACGTATATGGCGCCTCCCCCATTGACGTCAATTACGGTAAATGGCCCGCCTGGCTCAAT
GCCCATTGACGTCAATAGGACCACCCACCATTGACGTCAATGGGATGGCTCATTGCCCATTCATATCCGT
TCTCACGCCCCCTATTGACGTCAATGACGGTAAATGGCCCACTTGGCAGTACATCAATATCTATTAATAG
TAACTTGGCAAGTACATTACTATTGGAAGGACGCCAGGGTACATTGGCAGTACTCCCATTGACGTCAATG
GCGGTAAATGGCCCGCGATGGCTGCCAAGTACATCCCCATTGACGTCAATGGGGAGGGGCAATGACGCAA
ATGGGCGTTCCATTGACGTAAATGGGCGGTAGGCGTGCCTAATGGGAGGTCTATATAAGCAATGCTCGTT
TAGGGAAC
