Features (pLannotate 1.2.2; 17 found; start..end, strand, type, name):
     26..44      +  promoter       SP6 promoter: promoter for bacteriophage SP6 RNA polymerase
     99..123     +  protein_bind   attB1: mutant version of attB; recombination site for the Gateway® BP reaction BP Clonase™
    469..1170    +  CDS            Superfolder GFP: Superfolder GFP is a basic (constitutively fluorescent) green fluorescent protein published in 2005, derived from Aequorea victoria. It is reported to be a very rapidly-maturing weak dimer.
   1651..1675    -  protein_bind   attB2: mutant version of attB; recombination site for the Gateway® BP reaction BP Clonase™
   1698..1715    -  promoter       T7 promoter (fragment): promoter for bacteriophage T7 RNA polymerase
   1720..1854    -  polyA_signal   SV40 poly(A) signal: SV40 polyadenylation signal
   1967..1985    -  promoter       T3 promoter: promoter for bacteriophage T3 RNA polymerase
   2030..2046    -  protein_bind   lac operator: The lac repressor binds to the lac operator to inhibit transcription in E. coli. This inhibition can be relieved by adding lactose or isopropyl-β-D-thiogalactopyranoside (IPTG). lac repressor encoded by lacI
   2054..2084    -  promoter       lac promoter: promoter for the E. coli lac operon
   2099..2120    -  protein_bind   CAP binding site: CAP binding activates transcription in the presence of cAMP. E. coli catabolite activator protein
   2133..2225    -  CDS            lacI (fragment): lac repressor; lacI; The lac repressor binds to the lac operator to inhibit transcription in E. coli. This inhibition can be relieved by adding lactose or isopropyl-β-D-thiogalactopyranoside (IPTG).
   2408..2996    -  rep_origin     ori: high-copy-number ColE1/pMB1/pBR322/pUC origin of replication
   3167..4027    -  CDS            AmpR: β-lactamase; bla; confers resistance to ampicillin, carbenicillin, and related antibiotics
   4028..4132    -  promoter       AmpR promoter: bla
   4185..4613    -  rep_origin     f1 ori (sequence partly withheld): f1 bacteriophage origin of replication; arrow indicates direction of (+) strand synthesis
   4618..4684    -  CDS            lacZα (fragment): LacZα fragment of β-galactosidase; lacZ fragment
   4691..5668    +  promoter       CMV IE94 promoter: enhancer/promoter region of simian cytomegalovirus major immediate early transcription unit IE94
>Addgene plasmid #107819 | pHBS1250 TDP43 RRM-GFP G295R | addgene full sequence | sequence record 207932 | Addgene NGS Result
GCCTGGGGACGTCGGAGCAAGCTTGATTTAGGTGACACTATAGAATACAAGCTACTTGTTCTTTTTGCAG
GATCCCATCGATTCGAATTCAAGGATCAACAAGTTTGTACAAAAAAGCAGGCTGGCGCCGGTACCACCGG
TGCCACCATGGGATCCATGTCTGAATATATTCGGGTAACCGAAGATGAGAACGATGAGCCCATTGAAATA
CCATCGGAAGACGATGGGACGGTGCTGCTCTCCACGGTTACAGCCCAGTTTCCAGGGGCGTGTGGGCTTC
GCTACAGGAATCCAGTGTCTCAGTGTATGAGAGGTGTCCGGCTGGTAGAAGGAATTCTGCATGCCCCAGA
TGCTGGCTGGGGAAATCTGGTGTATGTTGTCAACTATCCAAAAGATAACAAAAGAAAAATGGATGAGACA
GATGCTTCATCAGCAGTGAAAGTGAAAAGAGCAGTCCAGAAAACATCCAGTAAAGGAGAGGAACTATTTA
CAGGTACTGTGCCTATCAAAGTCGAGCTGGACGGCGACGTAAACGGCCACAAGTTCAGCGTGCGTGGCGA
GGGCGAGGGCGATGCCACCGAGGGCAAGCTGACCCTGAAGTTCATCTGCACCACCGGCAAGCTGCCGGTG
CCGTGGCCGACCCTCGTGACCACCCTGACCTACGGCGTGCAGTGCTTCAGCCGCTACCCGGACCACATGA
AGCGTCACGACTTCTTCAAGTCCGCCATGCCGGAAGGCTACGTCCAGGAGCGCACCATCGAGTTCAAGGA
CGACGGCACCTACAAGACCCGCGCGGAGGTGAAGTTCGAGGGCGACACCCTGGTGAACCGCATCGAGCTG
AAGGGCAACGACTTCAAGGAGGACGGCAACATCCTGGGTCACAAGCTGGAGTACAACCACAACAGCCACA
ACGTCCGTATCGAAGCCGACAAGCAGAAGAACGGCATCAAGGCTAACTTCAAGATCCGCCACAACGTTGA
GGACGGCAGCCAGCAGGAAGCCGACCACAAACAGCAGAACACCCCGATCGGCGACGGCCCGGTGCGCCTG
CCGGACAACCACTATCTGAGCACCCAGACCACGCTGAGCAAAGACCCGAACGAGAAGCGCGATCACATGG
TCCTGAAGGAGTTCGTGACGGCAGCCGGTATCACTAAAGGTGAAGATGAAAGTGGATCCAATGCCGAACC
TAAGCACAATAGCAATAGACAGTTAGAAAGAAGTGGAAGATTTGGTGGTAATCCAGGTGGCTTTGGGAAT
CAGGGTGGATTTGGTAATAGCAGAGGGCGTGGAGCTGGTTTGGGAAACAATCAAGGTAGTAATATGGGTG
GTGGGATGAACTTTGGTGCGTTCAGCATTAATCCAGCCATGATGGCTGCCGCCCAGGCAGCACTACAGAG
CAGTTGGGGTATGATGGGCATGTTAGCCAGCCAGCAGAACCAGTCAGGCCCATCGGGTAATAACCAAAAC
CAAGGCAACATGCAGAGGGAGCCAAACCAGGCCTTCGGTTCTGGAAATAACTCTTATAGTGGCTCTAATT
CTGGTGCAGCAATTGGTTGGGGATCAGCATCCAATGCAGGGTCGGGCAGTGGTTTTAATGGAGGCTTTGG
CTCAAGCATGGATTCTAAGTCTTCTGGCTGGGGAATGTAGACCCAGCTTTCTTGTACAAAGTGGTTGATC
CTCTCGAGCCTCTAGAACTATAGTGAGTCGTATTACGTAGATCCAGACATGATAAGATACATTGATGAGT
TTGGACAAACCACAACTAGAATGCAGTGAAAAAAATGCTTTATTTGTGAAATTTGTGATGCTATTGCTTT
ATTTGTAACCATTATAAGCTGCAATAAACAAGTTAACAACAACAATTGCATTCATTTTATGTTTCAGGTT
CAGGGGGAGGTGTGGGAGGTTTTTTAATTCGCGGCCGCGGCGCCAATGCATTGGGCCCGGTACCCAGCTT
TTGTTCCCTTTAGTGAGGGTTAATTGCGCGCTTGGCGTAATCATGGTCATAGCTGTTTCCTGTGTGAAAT
TGTTATCCGCTCACAATTCCACACAACATACGAGCCGGGAGCATAAAGTGTAAAGCCTGGGGTGCCTAAT
GAGTGAGCTAACTCACATTAATTGCGTTGCGCTCACTGCCCGCTTTCCAGTCGGGAAACCTGTCGTGCCA
GCTGCATTAATGAATCGGCCAACGCGCGGGGAGAGGCGGTTTGCGTATTGGGCGCTCTTCCGCTTCCTCG
CTCACTGACTCGCTGCGCTCGGTCGTTCGGCTGCGGCGAGCGGTATCAGCTCACTCAAAGGCGGTAATAC
GGTTATCCACAGAATCAGGGGATAACGCAGGAAAGAACATGTGAGCAAAAGGCCAGCAAAAGGCCAGGAA
CCGTAAAAAGGCCGCGTTGCTGGCGTTTTTCCATAGGCTCCGCCCCCCTGACGAGCATCACAAAAATCGA
CGCTCAAGTCAGAGGTGGCGAAACCCGACAGGACTATAAAGATACCAGGCGTTTCCCCCTGGAAGCTCCC
TCGTGCGCTCTCCTGTTCCGACCCTGCCGCTTACCGGATACCTGTCCGCCTTTCTCCCTTCGGGAAGCGT
GGCGCTTTCTCATAGCTCACGCTGTAGGTATCTCAGTTCGGTGTAGGTCGTTCGCTCCAAGCTGGGCTGT
GTGCACGAACCCCCCGTTCAGCCCGACCGCTGCGCCTTATCCGGTAACTATCGTCTTGAGTCCAACCCGG
TAAGACACGACTTATCGCCACTGGCAGCAGCCACTGGTAACAGGATTAGCAGAGCGAGGTATGTAGGCGG
TGCTACAGAGTTCTTGAAGTGGTGGCCTAACTACGGCTACACTAGAAGAACAGTATTTGGTATCTGCGCT
CTGCTGAAGCCAGTTACCTTCGGAAAAAGAGTTGGTAGCTCTTGATCCGGCAAACAAACCACCGCTGGTA
GCGGTGGTTTTTTTGTTTGCAAGCAGCAGATTACGCGCAGAAAAAAAGGATCTCAAGAAGATCCTTTGAT
CTTTTCTACGGGGTCTGACGCTCAGTGGAACGAAAACTCACGTTAAGGGATTTTGGTCATGAGATTATCA
AAAAGGATCTTCACCTAGATCCTTTTAAATTAAAAATGAAGTTTTAAATCAATCTAAAGTATATATGAGT
AAACTTGGTCTGACAGTTACCAATGCTTAATCAGTGAGGCACCTATCTCAGCGATCTGTCTATTTCGTTC
ATCCATAGTTGCCTGACTCCCCGTCGTGTAGATAACTACGATACGGGAGGGCTTACCATCTGGCCCCAGT
GCTGCAATGATACCGCGAGACCCACGCTCACCGGCTCCAGATTTATCAGCAATAAACCAGCCAGCCGGAA
GGGCCGAGCGCAGAAGTGGTCCTGCAACTTTATCCGCCTCCATCCAGTCTATTAATTGTTGCCGGGAAGC
TAGAGTAAGTAGTTCGCCAGTTAATAGTTTGCGCAACGTTGTTGCCATTGCTACAGGCATCGTGGTGTCA
CGCTCGTCGTTTGGTATGGCTTCATTCAGCTCCGGTTCCCAACGATCAAGGCGAGTTACATGATCCCCCA
TGTTGTGCAAAAAAGCGGTTAGCTCCTTCGGTCCTCCGATCGTTGTCAGAAGTAAGTTGGCCGCAGTGTT
ATCACTCATGGTTATGGCAGCACTGCATAATTCTCTTACTGTCATGCCATCCGTAAGATGCTTTTCTGTG
ACTGGTGAGTACTCAACCAAGTCATTCTGAGAATAGTGTATGCGGCGACCGAGTTGCTCTTGCCCGGCGT
CAATACGGGATAATACCGCGCCACATAGCAGAACTTTAAAAGTGCTCATCATTGGAAAACGTTCTTCGGG
GCGAAAACTCTCAAGGATCTTACCGCTGTTGAGATCCAGTTCGATGTAACCCACTCGTGCACCCAACTGA
TCTTCAGCATCTTTTACTTTCACCAGCGTTTCTGGGTGAGCAAAAACAGGAAGGCAAAATGCCGCAAAAA
AGGGAATAAGGGCGACACGGAAATGTTGAATACTCATACTCTTCCTTTTTCAATATTATTGAAGCATTTA
TCAGGGTTATTGTCTCATGAGCGGATACATATTTGAATGTATTTAGAAAAATAAACAAATAGGGGTTCCG
CGCACATTTCCCCGAAAAGTGCCACCTAAATTGTAAGCGTTAATATTTTGTTAAAATTCGCGTTAAATTT
TTGTTAAATCAGCTCATTTTTTAACCAATAGGCCGAAATCGGCAAAATCCCTTATAAATCAAAAGAATAG
ACCGAGATAGGGT
[37 nt withheld, positions 4284-4320]
AAAGAACGTGGACTCCAACGTCAAAGG
[49 nt withheld, positions 4348-4396]
T
[91 nt withheld, positions 4398-4488]
G
[124 nt withheld, positions 4490-4613]
CCCATTCGCCATTCAGGCTGCGCAACTGTTGGGAAGGGCGATCGGTGCGGGCCTCTTCGCTATTACGCCA
GTCGACCGCCAATTCAATATGGCGTATATGGACTCATGCCAATTCAATATGGTGGATCTGGACCTGTGCC
AATTCAATATGGCGTATATGGACTCGTGCCAATTCAATATGGTGGATCTGGACCCCAGCCAATTCAATAT
GGCGGACTTGGCACCATGCCAATTCAATATGGCGGACCTGGCACTGTGCCAACTGGGGAGGGGTCTACTT
GGCACGGTGCCAAGTTTGAGGAGGGGTCTTGGCCCTGTGCCAAGTCCGCCATATTGAATTGGCATGGTGC
CAATAATGGCGGCCATATTGGCTATATGCCAGGATCAATATATAGGCAATATCCAATATGGCCCTATGCC
AATATGGCTATTGGCCAGGTTCAATACTATGTATTGGCCCTATGCCATATAGTATTCCATATATGGGTTT
TCCTATTGACGTAGATAGCCCCTCCCAATGGGCGGTCCCATATACCATATATGGGGCTTCCTAATACCGC
CCATAGCCACTCCCCCATTGACGTCAATGGTCTCTATATATGGTCTTTCCTATTGACGTCATATGGGCGG
TCCTATTGACGTATATGGCGCCTCCCCCATTGACGTCAATTACGGTAAATGGCCCGCCTGGCTCAATGCC
CATTGACGTCAATAGGACCACCCACCATTGACGTCAATGGGATGGCTCATTGCCCATTCATATCCGTTCT
CACGCCCCCTATTGACGTCAATGACGGTAAATGGCCCACTTGGCAGTACATCAATATCTATTAATAGTAA
CTTGGCAAGTACATTACTATTGGAAGTACGCCAGGGTACATTGGCAGTACTCCCATTGACGTCAATGGCG
GTAAATGGCCCGCGATGGCTGCCAAGTACATCCCCATTGACGTCAATGGGGAGGGGCAATGACGCAAATG
GGCGTTCCATTGACGTAAATGGGCGGTAGGCGTGCCTAATGGGAGGTCTATATAAGCAATGCTCGTTTAG
GGAACCGCCATTCT
